Addgene plasmid #79838: pLLX8
Purpose: (Empty Backbone) Contains yeast counter selectable marker, CYH2, and ampicillin resistance cassette, used for making a DNA capture vector
Depositing lab: Cammie Lesser & Stephen Lory. Depositing organization: Harvard Medical School. Publication: Conservation of genome content and virulence determinants among clinical and environmental isolates of Pseudomonas aeruginosa. Wolfgang MC, Kulasekara BR, Liang X, Boyd D, Wu K, Yang Q, Miyada CG, Lory S. Proc Natl Acad Sci U S A. 2003 Jul 8;100(14):8484-9. Epub 2003 Jun 18. 10.1073/pnas.0832438100 PubMed 12815109.
Backbone
  Vector backbone: pLLX8
  Backbone size (bp): 4557
  Vector type: Contains yeast counter selection gene, CYH2 and bacterial ampicillin resistance cassette
Growth in bacteria
  Bacterial resistance: Ampicillin, 100 μg/mL
  Growth temperature: 37°C
  Growth strain: DH5alpha
  Copy number: Unknown
Resource information
  A portion of this plasmid was derived from a plasmid made by: From the laboratory of Dr. Stephen Lory at the Department of Microbiology and Immunobiology at Harvard Medical School
Terms and licenses: Academic/Nonprofit Terms; Industry Terms: Not Available to Industry
How to cite: pLLX8 was a gift from Cammie Lesser & Stephen Lory (Addgene plasmid # 79838 ; http://n2t.net/addgene:79838 ; RRID:Addgene_79838)
