[The description below was written by a language model from this plasmid's Addgene catalogue record and pLannotate feature annotations shown in this document.]
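Description:
pLLX8 is a small (about 4.6 kb) empty-backbone plasmid that serves as a source of parts for building yeast-based DNA capture vectors. It is propagated in E. coli using a high-copy ColE1/pUC-type origin of replication and is selected with ampicillin through a β-lactamase (AmpR) gene driven by its native bla promoter. The feature table shows no yeast origin of replication, centromere, or positive yeast selection marker, which fits a bacterial donor or template plasmid better than a stand-alone yeast shuttle vector.

The functional payload is the Saccharomyces cerevisiae CYH2 gene, annotated here as RPL28, which encodes a large-subunit ribosomal protein. The wild-type allele confers dominant sensitivity to cycloheximide in a cycloheximide-resistant (cyh2 mutant) yeast host, so it acts as a counter-selectable marker: cells that keep the gene are killed by the drug, and cells that have lost it survive. In capture vectors, such a marker is typically placed between targeting sequences, so that homologous recombination replacing it with a genomic segment can be selected directly. The record says only that the CYH2 and ampicillin resistance cassettes are used to make a capture vector and gives no construction details.

The annotation marks the CYH2 match as a fragment, possibly because the native gene contains an intron, and no yeast promoter is annotated. Short fragments of lacI and of Pseudomonas aeruginosa ihfB are also detected. These may be remnants of earlier cloning steps, and the record assigns them no function. The associated publication concerns comparative genomics of P. aeruginosa isolates.
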