Features (pLannotate 1.2.2; 6 found; start..end, strand, type, name):
    242..295     -  CDS            lacI (fragment): lac repressor; lacI; The lac repressor binds to the lac operator to inhibit transcription in E. coli. This inhibition can be relieved by adding lactose or isopropyl-β-D-thiogalactopyranoside (IPTG).
    478..1066    -  rep_origin     ori: high-copy-number ColE1/pMB1/pBR322/pUC origin of replication
   1237..2097    -  CDS            AmpR: β-lactamase; bla; confers resistance to ampicillin, carbenicillin, and related antibiotics
   2098..2202    -  promoter       AmpR promoter: bla
   3587..3988    +  CDS            RPL28 (fragment): RL28_YEAST - Also known as CYH2. Experimental evidence at protein level: Swiss-Prot protein existence level 1. Component of the ribosome, a large ribonucleoprotein complex responsible for the synthesis of proteins in the cell. The small ribosomal subunit (SSU) binds messenger RNAs (mRNAs) and translates the encoded message by selecting cognate aminoacyl-transfer RNA (tRNA) molecules. The large subunit (LSU) contains the ribosomal catalytic site termed the peptidyl transferase center (PTC), which catalyzes the formation of peptide bonds, thereby polymerizing the amino acids delivered by tRNAs i
   4190..4450    -  CDS            ihfB (fragment): IHFB_PSEA7 - Also known as himD From Pseudomonas aeruginosa (strain PA7).
>Addgene plasmid #79838 | pLLX8 | depositor full sequence | sequence record 153275 | Full plasmid sequence
CGATGAACGCCACCGGACGCATCGCCCGACCGAGACGCAATGCCGCAACCAACTGGTTGCCGGCCGCCCC
CGCGCCATAGATAGCCACCCTGGGCAGGCCATCCTGGCGGTTGAGAAATGGTACCGACTGCACAGCAGAG
TACCAGTCTCCCATGAAATACTGGCGCATGGCCAGACGCAAGCCGCCGATCAGCAGCATGCTCAACCACC
AGTAGTTGAACACCAGGGAACGCGCCCGGGCCTGCATTAATGAATCGGCCAACGCGCGGGGAGAGGCGGT
TTGCGTATTGGGCGCTCTTCCGCTTCCTCGCTCACTGACTCGCTGCGCTCGGTCGTTCGGCTGCGGCGAG
CGGTATCAGCTCACTCAAAGGCGGTAATACGGTTATCCACAGAATCAGGGGATAACGCAGGAAAGAACAT
GTGAGCAAAAGGCCAGCAAAAGGCCAGGAACCGTAAAAAGGCCGCGTTGCTGGCGTTTTTCCATAGGCTC
CGCCCCCCTGACGAGCATCACAAAAATCGACGCTCAAGTCAGAGGTGGCGAAACCCGACAGGACTATAAA
GATACCAGGCGTTTCCCCCTGGAAGCTCCCTCGTGCGCTCTCCTGTTCCGACCCTGCCGCTTACCGGATA
CCTGTCCGCCTTTCTCCCTTCGGGAAGCGTGGCGCTTTCTCATAGCTCACGCTGTAGGTATCTCAGTTCG
GTGTAGGTCGTTCGCTCCAAGCTGGGCTGTGTGCACGAACCCCCCGTTCAGCCCGACCGCTGCGCCTTAT
CCGGTAACTATCGTCTTGAGTCCAACCCGGTAAGACACGACTTATCGCCACTGGCAGCAGCCACTGGTAA
CAGGATTAGCAGAGCGAGGTATGTAGGCGGTGCTACAGAGTTCTTGAAGTGGTGGCCTAACTACGGCTAC
ACTAGAAGAACAGTATTTGGTATCTGCGCTCTGCTGAAGCCAGTTACCTTCGGAAAAAGAGTTGGTAGCT
CTTGATCCGGCAAACAAACCACCGCTGGTAGCGGTGGTTTTTTTGTTTGCAAGCAGCAGATTACGCGCAG
AAAAAAAGGATCTCAAGAAGATCCTTTGATCTTTTCTACGGGGTCTGACGCTCAGTGGAACGAAAACTCA
CGTTAAGGGATTTTGGTCATGAGATTATCAAAAAGGATCTTCACCTAGATCCTTTTAAATTAAAAATGAA
GTTTTAAATCAATCTAAAGTATATATGAGTAAACTTGGTCTGACAGTTACCAATGCTTAATCAGTGAGGC
ACCTATCTCAGCGATCTGTCTATTTCGTTCATCCATAGTTGCCTGACTCCCCGTCGTGTAGATAACTACG
ATACGGGAGGGCTTACCATCTGGCCCCAGTGCTGCAATGATACCGCGAGACCCACGCTCACCGGCTCCAG
ATTTATCAGCAATAAACCAGCCAGCCGGAAGGGCCGAGCGCAGAAGTGGTCCTGCAACTTTATCCGCCTC
CATCCAGTCTATTAATTGTTGCCGGGAAGCTAGAGTAAGTAGTTCGCCAGTTAATAGTTTGCGCAACGTT
GTTGCCATTGCTACAGGCATCGTGGTGTCACGCTCGTCGTTTGGTATGGCTTCATTCAGCTCCGGTTCCC
AACGATCAAGGCGAGTTACATGATCCCCCATGTTGTGCAAAAAAGCGGTTAGCTCCTTCGGTCCTCCGAT
CGTTGTCAGAAGTAAGTTGGCCGCAGTGTTATCACTCATGGTTATGGCAGCACTGCATAATTCTCTTACT
GTCATGCCATCCGTAAGATGCTTTTCTGTGACTGGTGAGTACTCAACCAAGTCATTCTGAGAATAGTGTA
TGCGGCGACCGAGTTGCTCTTGCCCGGCGTCAATACGGGATAATACCGCGCCACATAGCAGAACTTTAAA
AGTGCTCATCATTGGAAAACGTTCTTCGGGGCGAAAACTCTCAAGGATCTTACCGCTGTTGAGATCCAGT
TCGATGTAACCCACTCGTGCACCCAACTGATCTTCAGCATCTTTTACTTTCACCAGCGTTTCTGGGTGAG
CAAAAACAGGAAGGCAAAATGCCGCAAAAAAGGGAATAAGGGCGACACGGAAATGTTGAATACTCATACT
CTTCCTTTTTCAATATTATTGAAGCATTTATCAGGGTTATTGTCTCATGAGCGGATACATATTTGAATGT
ATTTAGAAAAATAAACAAATAGGGGTTCCGCGCACATTTCCCCGAAAAGTGCCACCTGACGTGCCCGGGC
ATGCTACGTACCTGTTTAACTCTTCTCATTTTATCCGTTTTCTTTCTTCACCGTTCCTCTTAAGTTCTTT
ATTTTTTTCATAACAGAATGATCACCCCTTTCACTTTGCCGCCAATATAATATTAACACACAAGAAATAA
GTATGAGGTAGTTTGCTCTCGAAAAAACCAAGTAATAGTTCAAAAAATGAAAAAAAGAAAACAAATACCA
AATTATGCCACCGTTACCTTACGTTTCATGGTTAATCATCGTTTACTGCCGCCTATGAGCGTAAGCTAAT
GTTATAAAGAAACAAGCTATAATATTGTTAAATATAGTTGATCAACAGCATTGTAATGATTACAAGAGAC
GAGGTGGAATGAACCTTATGAAATGCGTATTATATATAAACTGTAATAAGAGCTAAGTTGAATTGAAATC
TACGATACTTGATGTTGACATTATAGCACTAGTTCCCAGGAAACCCTTTCGAAAAACACAGCAAAAACAA
GAGTACTGTAACCAATGTAACATCTGTACACCAGGGACCCACACATTACCAAAATCAAAATTATTTTTCT
AATGCCTGTTATTTTTCCTATTTTTCCTCTGGCGCGTGAATAGCCCGCAGAGACGCAAACAATTTTCCTC
GCAGTTTTTCGCTTGTTTAATGCGTATTTTCCCAGATAGGTTCAAACCTTTCATCTGTATCCCGTATATT
TAAGATGGCGTTTGCTTTCTCCGTTGATTTTTTTCCTTCTTAGTGATTTTTTTGCATTAAATCCCAGAAC
AATCATCCAACTAATCAAGAATGCCTTCCAGATTCACTAAGACTAGAAAGCACAGAGGTCACGTCTCAGG
TATGTAGTTCCATTTGGAAGAGGGAATGAAAGAACCAAGACGGTGACTTTTTTTTTAGTGTTGTGCAACC
AATATGTCGTGTGTATATCATGGTACAGGAGAATGTCAATCAGCTAAGTGTACTCAACATATTTCTTTGT
GTTTTGATTGCGAACTTTGTATTACCATCTCACTGTTGAGACGGCTTATTTGAGGTAATAGCTCGAGTAA
ATGTACTCTTCCATCGCAAACTGAGCAAAAAGAAAGTGTGCATAGCCTTTGTCATACTTCTCCTTTATTA
TACCATGATATTCAGAACAGTCATACTGTCTACTCATTTTACGGCTATAAAAGGTAACTTTCATTTAGAT
TATGGAAAGCACTAATTATCGCTGTATCAAATGGTTGTAGAGAGCGCAATTATGAAAAAGAGTTACCACG
TTTCTTTTGTTTCGATAAAATGTCCAGTTGAAAACCTGTTTTACTAACGATTTAAAAATTGTATTTCATT
ACAATATTTTTTTTGTACAGCCGGTAAAGGTCGTATCGGTAAGCACAGAAAGCACCCCGGTGGTAGAGGT
ATGGCCGGTGGTCAACATCACCACAGAATTAACATGGATAAATACCATCCAGGTTATTTCGGTAAGGTTG
GTATGAGATACTTCCACAAGCAACAAGCTCATTTCTGGAAGCCAGTCTTGAACTTGGACAAATTGTGGAC
ATTGATCCCAGAAGACAAGAGAGACCAATACTTGAAATCTGCTTCTAAGGAAACTGCTCCAGTTATTGAC
ACTTTGGCAGCCGGTTACGGTAAGATCTTGGGTAAGGGTAGAATTCCAAATGTTCCAGTTATCGTCAAAG
CTAGATTCGTCTCCAAGTTGGCTGAAGAAAAAATCAGAGCTGCTGGTGGTGTTGTTGAATTGATCGCTTA
AGCGCATCAACAAAAACTCTATGTATTTTCCAATAAATTATATATCTTCAGTTTAATCTAATTCAACATC
TACTTCTGTATTATTTCTATCACCCATTTTCACCGTTTTTTCGTCTTGTCTATTTTGAAGTTACCAGTGG
CAGATCCCAACGCTTTTATCGCTTTTTTAAAAGATTTTCAAAATCCATATATAAACATAGCGCAACTCCT
TGCCCGGCTTGAAGTGCGGCACGAACTTGCCGTCGAGGCGTACCGACTCCCCGGTCTTGGGGTTGCGACC
GACGCGCGGGGCGCGGTAGTGCAAGGAAAAGCTGCCGAAGCCACGGATCTCGATCCGGTCCCCGGTCGCC
AGGGCCTGGGACATTTGCTCCAGCATGGTCTTGATTGCCAACTCGACATCCTTCGCGGACAGTTGCCCCT
GATGGGTAACGATCCGTTCGATCAACTCCGACTTGGTCATGGTTTTCCCTTCTTTTTCAAGCGGCTAGAT
CAGCTCAGGTCTCTTTTAGCATGCTGATCAGTCTTTGAACAGGTCCAAGAAGGGGAAAACGAAAAAGGGC
GGCCTA
