>Addgene plasmid #79838 | pLLX8 | addgene partial sequence | sequence record 153258 | MoCloF 5'-agcgaggaagcggaagagcg-3'
GCCGATTCATTAATGCAGGCCCGGGCGCGTTCCCTGGTGTTCAACTACTGGTGGTTGAGCATGCTGCTGA
TCGGCGGCTTGCGTCTGGCCATGCGCCAGTATTTCATGGGAGACTGGTACTCTGCTGTGCAGTCGGTACC
ATTTCTCAACCGCCAGGATGGCCTGCCCAGGGTGGCTATCTATGGCGCGGGGGCGGCCGGCAACCAGTTG
GTTGCGGCATTGCGTCTCGGTCGGGCGATGCGTCCGGTGGCGTTCATCGTAGGCCGCCCTTTTTCGTTTT
CCCCTTCTTGGACCTGTTCAAAGACTGATCAGCATGCTAAAAGAGACCTGAGCTGATCTAGCCGCTTGAA
AAAGAAGGGAAAACCATGACCAAGTCGGAGTTGATCGAACGGATCGTTACCCATCAGGGGCAACTGTCCG
CGAAGGATGTCGAGTTGGCAATCAAGACCATGCTGGAGCAAATGTCCCAGGCCCTGGCGACCGGGGACCG
GATCGAGATCCGTGGCTTCGGCAGCTTTTCCTTGCACTACCGCGCCCCGCGCGTCGGTCGCAACCCCAAG
ACCGGGGAGTCGGTACGCCTCGACGGCAAGTTCGTGCCGCACTTCAAGCCGGGCAAGGAGTTGCGCTATG
TTTATATATGGATTTTGAAAATCTTTTAAAAAAGCGATAAAAGCGTTGGGATCTGCCACTGGTAACTTCA
AAATAGACAAGACGAAAAAACGGTGAAAATGGGTGATAGAAATAATACAGAAGTAGATGTTGAATTAGAT
TAAACTGAAGATATATAATTTATTGGAAAATACATAGAGTTTTTGTTGATGCGCTTAAGCGATCAATTCA
ACAACACCACCAGCAGCTCTGATTTTTTCTTCAGCCAACTTGGAGACGAATCTAGCTTTGACGATAACTG
