>Addgene plasmid #79838 | pLLX8 | addgene partial sequence | sequence record 153259 | Amp-F 5'-AAGCCCTCCCGTATCGTAGT-3'
ATAGACAGATCGCTGAGATAGGTGCCTCACTGATTAAGCATTGGTAACTGTCAGACCAAGTTTACTCATA
TATACTTTAGATTGATTTAAAACTTCATTTTTAATTTAAAAGGATCTAGGTGAAGATCCTTTTTGATAAT
CTCATGACCAAAATCCCTTAACGTGAGTTTTCGTTCCACTGAGCGTCAGACCCCGTAGAAAAGATCAAAG
GATCTTCTTGAGATCCTTTTTTTCTGCGCGTAATCTGCTGCTTGCAAACAAAAAAACCACCGCTACCAGC
GGTGGTTTGTTTGCCGGATCAAGAGCTACCAACTCTTTTTCCGAAGGTAACTGGCTTCAGCAGAGCGCAG
ATACCAAATACTGTTCTTCTAGTGTAGCCGTAGTTAGGCCACCACTTCAAGAACTCTGTAGCACCGCCTA
CATACCTCGCTCTGCTAATCCTGTTACCAGTGGCTGCTGCCAGTGGCGATAAGTCGTGTCTTACCGGGTT
GGACTCAAGACGATAGTTACCGGATAAGGCGCAGCGGTCGGGCTGAACGGGGGGTTCGTGCACACAGCCC
AGCTTGGAGCGAACGACCTACACCGAACTGAGATACCTACAGCGTGAGCTATGAGAAAGCGCCACGCTTC
CCGAAGGGAGAAAGGCGGACAGGTATCCGGTAAGCGGCAGGGTCGGAACAGGAGAGCGCACGAGGGAGCT
TCCAGGGGGAAACGCCTGGTATCTTTATAGTCCTGTCGGGTTTCGCCACCTCTGACTTGAGCGTCGATTT
TTGTGATGCTCGTCAGGG
