>Addgene plasmid #79838 | pLLX8 | addgene partial sequence | sequence record 154494 | CYH2-rev 5'-TTCAACAACACCACCAGCAG-3'
ATCTAGCTTTGACGATAACTGGAACATTTGGAATTCTACCCTTACCCAAGATCTTACCGTAACCGGCTGC
CAAAGTGTCAATAACTGGAGCAGTTTCCTTAGAAGCAGATTTCAAGTATTGGTCTCTCTTGTCTTCTGGG
ATCAATGTCCACAATTTGTCCAAGTTCAAGACTGGCTTCCAGAAATGAGCTTGTTGCTTGTGGAAGTATC
TCATACCAACCTTACCGAAATAACCTGGATGGTATTTATCCATGTTAATTCTGTGGTGATGTTGACCACC
GGCCATACCTCTACCACCGGGGTGCTTTCTGTGCTTACCGATACGACCTTTACCGGCTGTACAAAAAAAA
TATTGTAATGAAATACAATTTTTAAATCGTTAGTAAAACAGGTTTTCAACTGGACATTTTATCGAAACAA
AAGAAACGTGGTAACTCTTTTTCATAATTGCGCTCTCTACAACCATTTGATACAGCGATAATTAGTGCTT
TCCATAATCTAAATGAAAGTTACCTTTTATAGCCGTAAAATGAGTAGACAGTATGACTGTTCTGAATATC
ATGGTATAATAAAGGAGAAGTATGACAAAGGCTATGCACACTTTCTTTTTGCTCAGTTTGCGATGGAAGA
GTACATTTACTCGAGCTATTACCTCAAATAAGCCGTCTCAACAGTGAGATGGTAATACAAAGTTCGCAAT
CAAAACACAAAGAAATATGTTGAGTACACTTAGCTGATTGACATTCTCCTGTACCATGATATACACACGA
CATATTGGTTGCACAACACTAAA
